Addgene plasmid #49579: Arf1Q71L-EGFP
Purpose: expresses Arf1Q71L-EGFP in mammalian cells
Depositing lab: Marci Scidmore. Depositing organization: Cornell University. Publication: Multiple host proteins that function in phosphatidylinositol-4-phosphate metabolism are recruited to the chlamydial inclusion. Moorhead AM, Jung JY, Smirnov A, Kaufer S, Scidmore MA. Infect Immun. 2010 May;78(5):1990-2007. doi: 10.1128/IAI.01340-09. Epub 2010 Mar 15. PubMed 20231409.
Backbone
  Vector backbone: EGFP N3
  Backbone manufacturer: Clontech
  Backbone size w/o insert (bp): 4700
  Total vector size (bp): 5200
  Vector type: Mammalian Expression
  Selectable markers: Neomycin (select with G418)
Growth in bacteria
  Bacterial resistance: Kanamycin, 50 μg/mL
  Growth temperature: 37°C
  Growth strain: DH5alpha
  Copy number: High Copy
Gene/Insert
  Gene/Insert name: Arf1Q71L
  Species: H. sapiens (human)
  Insert size (bp): 555
  Mutation: Glutamine 71 to Leucine
  GenBank ID: AF493881
  Entrez Gene: ARF1 (a.k.a. PVNH8)
  Promoter: CMV
  Tag / fusion protein: EGFP (C terminal on insert)
  Cloning method: Restriction Enzyme; 5′ cloning site EcoRI (not destroyed); 3′ cloning site SalI (not destroyed)
  Sequencing primers: 5′ EGFP N CGTCGCCGTCCAGCTCGACCAG
Resource information
  A portion of this plasmid was derived from a plasmid made by: Arf1 derived from pCDNA3.1+Arf1 purchased from Missours S&T cDNA resource center
Terms and licenses: Academic/Nonprofit Terms; Industry Terms: Not Available to Industry
How to cite: Arf1Q71L-EGFP was a gift from Marci Scidmore (Addgene plasmid # 49579)
