[The description below was written by a language model from this plasmid's Addgene catalogue record, the feature table of its GenBank file and pLannotate feature annotations shown in this document.]
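Description:
Arf1Q71L-EGFP is a mammalian expression plasmid built on the Clontech EGFP-N3 backbone, about 5.2–5.3 kb in total. It carries the human ARF1 coding sequence with a glutamine-to-leucine substitution at residue 71, cloned between EcoRI and SalI sites (both retained) so that it reads in frame into EGFP, placing the fluorescent protein at the C terminus of Arf1. Transcription is driven by the human cytomegalovirus immediate-early enhancer and promoter and terminated by an SV40 polyadenylation signal. The automated annotation matches the insert to the bovine ARF1 entry, reflecting the high conservation of this protein; the catalogue record gives the species as human.

The plasmid is maintained in E. coli at high copy through a ColE1/pUC-type origin and also contains an f1 phage origin. A single Tn5 aminoglycoside phosphotransferase gene (NeoR/KanR) serves both hosts: a bacterial bla-type promoter provides kanamycin resistance in bacteria, and the adjacent SV40 early promoter, with an HSV TK poly(A) signal downstream, provides G418 selection in mammalian cells. The short large T antigen, ble and bGH poly(A) hits in the feature table are fragments rather than functional elements.

ARF1 is a small GTPase that regulates coat recruitment and vesicle traffic at the Golgi. Q71L is generally regarded as a GTP-hydrolysis-deficient, constitutively active form. The fusion therefore allows the localisation of activated Arf1 to be followed in live or fixed cells, and the associated study concerned host proteins of phosphatidylinositol-4-phosphate metabolism recruited to the chlamydial inclusion. The accompanying GenBank record covers only a 996 bp partial read, annotating a Kozak sequence and EGFP primer sites.
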