Features (pLannotate 1.2.2; 16 found; start..end, strand, type, name):
     61..364     +  enhancer       CMV enhancer: human cytomegalovirus immediate early enhancer
    365..568     +  promoter       CMV promoter: human cytomegalovirus (CMV) immediate early promoter
    591..634     +  misc_feature   MCS (fragment): multiple cloning site
    635..1177    +  CDS            ARF1: ARF1_BOVIN - Experimental evidence at protein level: Swiss-Prot protein existence level 1. GTP-binding protein involved in protein trafficking among different compartments. Modulates vesicle budding and uncoating within the Golgi complex. Deactivation induces the redistribution of the entire Golgi complex to the endoplasmic reticulum, suggesting a crucial role in protein trafficking. In its GTP-bound form, its triggers the association with coat proteins with the Golgi membrane. The hydrolysis of ARF1-bound GTP, which is mediated by ARFGAPs proteins, is required for dissociation of coat protein
   1178..1204    +  misc_feature   MCS (fragment): multiple cloning site
   1214..1933    +  CDS            EGFP: the original enhanced GFP (Yang et al., 1996) mammalian codon-optimized
   1950..2033    +  CDS            large T antigen (fragment): large T antigen from SV40 (simian virus 40)
   2056..2177    +  polyA_signal   SV40 poly(A) signal: SV40 polyadenylation signal
   2211..2639    -  rep_origin     f1 ori (sequence partly withheld): f1 bacteriophage origin of replication; arrow indicates direction of (+) strand synthesis
   2666..2770    +  promoter       AmpR promoter: bla
   2772..3129    +  promoter       SV40 promoter: SV40 enhancer and early promoter
   3164..3958    +  CDS            NeoR/KanR: aminoglycoside phosphotransferase from Tn5; aph(3')-II (or nptII); confers resistance to neomycin, kanamycin, and G418 (Geneticin®)
   3979..4131    +  CDS            ble (fragment): BLE_KLEPN - Experimental evidence at protein level: Swiss-Prot protein existence level 1. Binding protein with a strong affinity to the bleomycin family of antibiotics. Binds to CL990; an antimitotic-antibiotic compound. From Klebsiella pneumoniae.
   4190..4237    +  polyA_signal   HSV TK poly(A) signal: herpes simplex virus thymidine kinase polyadenylation signal (Cole and Stacy, 1985)
   4328..4344    -  polyA_signal   bGH poly(A) signal (fragment): bovine growth hormone polyadenylation signal
   4566..5154    +  rep_origin     ori: high-copy-number ColE1/pMB1/pBR322/pUC origin of replication
>Addgene plasmid #49579 | Arf1Q71L-EGFP | depositor full sequence | sequence record 74225 | Arf1Q71L-EGFP sequence 5268 bps
TAGTTATTAATAGTAATCAATTACGGGGTCATTAGTTCATAGCCCATATATGGAGTTCCGCGTTACATAA
CTTACGGTAAATGGCCCGCCTGGCTGACCGCCCAACGACCCCCGCCCATTGACGTCAATAATGACGTATG
TTCCCATAGTAACGCCAATAGGGACTTTCCATTGACGTCAATGGGTGGAGTATTTACGGTAAACTGCCCA
CTTGGCAGTACATCAAGTGTATCATATGCCAAGTACGCCCCCTATTGACGTCAATGACGGTAAATGGCCC
GCCTGGCATTATGCCCAGTACATGACCTTATGGGACTTTCCTACTTGGCAGTACATCTACGTATTAGTCA
TCGCTATTACCATGGTGATGCGGTTTTGGCAGTACATCAATGGGCGTGGATAGCGGTTTGACTCACGGGG
ATTTCCAAGTCTCCACCCCATTGACGTCAATGGGAGTTTGTTTTGGCACCAAAATCAACGGGACTTTCCA
AAATGTCGTAACAACTCCGCCCCATTGACGCAAATGGGCGGTAGGCGTGTACGGTGGGAGGTCTATATAA
GCAGAGCTGGTTTAGTGAACCGTCAGATCCGCTAGCGCTACCGGACTCAGATCTCGAGCTCAAGCTTCGA
ATTCATGGGGAACATCTTCGCCAACCTCTTCAAGGGCCTTTTTGGCAAAAAAGAAATGCGCATCCTCATG
GTGGGCCTGGATGCTGCAGGGAAGACCACGATCCTCTACAAGCTTAAGCTGGGTGAGATCGTGACCACCA
TTCCCACCATAGGCTTCAACGTGGAAACCGTGGAGTACAAGAACATCAGCTTCACTGTGTGGGACGTGGG
TGGCCTGGACAAGATCCGGCCCCTGTGGCGCCACTACTTCCAGAACACACAAGGCCTGATCTTCGTGGTG
GACAGCAATGACAGAGAGCGTGTGAACGAGGCCCGTGAGGAGCTCATGAGGATGCTGGCCGAGGACGAGC
TCCGGGATGCTGTCCTCCTGGTGTTCGCCAACAAGCAGGACCTCCCCAACGCCATGAATGCGGCCGAGAT
CACAGACAAGCTGGGGCTGCACTCACTACGCCACAGGAACTGGTACATTCAGGCCACCTGCGCCACCAGC
GGCGACGGGCTCTATGAAGGACTGGACTGGCTGTCCAATCAGCTCCGGAACCAGAAGGTCGACGGTACCG
CGGGCCCGGGATCCATCGCCACCATGGTGAGCAAGGGCGAGGAGCTGTTCACCGGGGTGGTGCCCATCCT
GGTCGAGCTGGACGGCGACGTAAACGGCCACAAGTTCAGCGTGTCCGGCGAGGGCGAGGGCGATGCCACC
TACGGCAAGCTGACCCTGAAGTTCATCTGCACCACCGGCAAGCTGCCCGTGCCCTGGCCCACCCTCGTGA
CCACCCTGACCTACGGCGTGCAGTGCTTCAGCCGCTACCCCGACCACATGAAGCAGCACGACTTCTTCAA
GTCCGCCATGCCCGAAGGCTACGTCCAGGAGCGCACCATCTTCTTCAAGGACGACGGCAACTACAAGACC
CGCGCCGAGGTGAAGTTCGAGGGCGACACCCTGGTGAACCGCATCGAGCTGAAGGGCATCGACTTCAAGG
AGGACGGCAACATCCTGGGGCACAAGCTGGAGTACAACTACAACAGCCACAACGTCTATATCATGGCCGA
CAAGCAGAAGAACGGCATCAAGGTGAACTTCAAGATCCGCCACAACATCGAGGACGGCAGCGTGCAGCTC
GCCGACCACTACCAGCAGAACACCCCCATCGGCGACGGCCCCGTGCTGCTGCCCGACAACCACTACCTGA
GCACCCAGTCCGCCCTGAGCAAAGACCCCAACGAGAAGCGCGATCACATGGTCCTGCTGGAGTTCGTGAC
CGCCGCCGGGATCACTCTCGGCATGGACGAGCTGTACAAGTAAAGCGGCCGCGACTCTAGATCATAATCA
GCCATACCACATTTGTAGAGGTTTTACTTGCTTTAAAAAACCTCCCACACCTCCCCCTGAACCTGAAACA
TAAAATGAATGCAATTGTTGTTGTTAACTTGTTTATTGCAGCTTATAATGGTTACAAATAAAGCAATAGC
ATCACAAATTTCACAAATAAAGCATTTTTTTCACTGCATTCTAGTTGTGGTTTGTCCAAACTCATCAATG
TATCTTAAGGCGTAAATTGTAAGCGTTAATATTTTGTTAAAATTCGCGTTAAATTTTTGTTAAATCAGCT
CATTTTTTAACCAATAGGCCGAAATCGGCAAAATCCCTTATAAATCAAAAGAATAGACCGAGATAGGGT
[37 nt withheld, positions 2310-2346]
AAAGAACGTGGACTCCAACGTCAAAGG
[49 nt withheld, positions 2374-2422]
T
[91 nt withheld, positions 2424-2514]
G
[124 nt withheld, positions 2516-2639]
CAGGTGGCACTTTTCGGGGAAATGTGCGCGGAACCCCTATTTGTTTATTTTTCTAAATACATTCAAATAT
GTATCCGCTCATGAGACAATAACCCTGATAAATGCTTCAATAATATTGAAAAAGGAAGAGTCCTGAGGCG
GAAAGAACCAGCTGTGGAATGTGTGTCAGTTAGGGTGTGGAAAGTCCCCAGGCTCCCCAGCAGGCAGAAG
TATGCAAAGCATGCATCTCAATTAGTCAGCAACCAGGTGTGGAAAGTCCCCAGGCTCCCCAGCAGGCAGA
AGTATGCAAAGCATGCATCTCAATTAGTCAGCAACCATAGTCCCGCCCCTAACTCCGCCCATCCCGCCCC
TAACTCCGCCCAGTTCCGCCCATTCTCCGCCCCATGGCTGACTAATTTTTTTTATTTATGCAGAGGCCGA
GGCCGCCTCGGCCTCTGAGCTATTCCAGAAGTAGTGAGGAGGCTTTTTTGGAGGCCTAGGCTTTTGCAAA
GATCGATCAAGAGACAGGATGAGGATCGTTTCGCATGATTGAACAAGATGGATTGCACGCAGGTTCTCCG
GCCGCTTGGGTGGAGAGGCTATTCGGCTATGACTGGGCACAACAGACAATCGGCTGCTCTGATGCCGCCG
TGTTCCGGCTGTCAGCGCAGGGGCGCCCGGTTCTTTTTGTCAAGACCGACCTGTCCGGTGCCCTGAATGA
ACTGCAAGACGAGGCAGCGCGGCTATCGTGGCTGGCCACGACGGGCGTTCCTTGCGCAGCTGTGCTCGAC
GTTGTCACTGAAGCGGGAAGGGACTGGCTGCTATTGGGCGAAGTGCCGGGGCAGGATCTCCTGTCATCTC
ACCTTGCTCCTGCCGAGAAAGTATCCATCATGGCTGATGCAATGCGGCGGCTGCATACGCTTGATCCGGC
TACCTGCCCATTCGACCACCAAGCGAAACATCGCATCGAGCGAGCACGTACTCGGATGGAAGCCGGTCTT
GTCGATCAGGATGATCTGGACGAAGAGCATCAGGGGCTCGCGCCAGCCGAACTGTTCGCCAGGCTCAAGG
CGAGCATGCCCGACGGCGAGGATCTCGTCGTGACCCATGGCGATGCCTGCTTGCCGAATATCATGGTGGA
AAATGGCCGCTTTTCTGGATTCATCGACTGTGGCCGGCTGGGTGTGGCGGACCGCTATCAGGACATAGCG
TTGGCTACCCGTGATATTGCTGAAGAGCTTGGCGGCGAATGGGCTGACCGCTTCCTCGTGCTTTACGGTA
TCGCCGCTCCCGATTCGCAGCGCATCGCCTTCTATCGCCTTCTTGACGAGTTCTTCTGAGCGGGACTCTG
GGGTTCGAAATGACCGACCAAGCGACGCCCAACCTGCCATCACGAGATTTCGATTCCACCGCCGCCTTCT
ATGAAAGGTTGGGCTTCGGAATCGTTTTCCGGGACGCCGGCTGGATGATCCTCCAGCGCGGGGATCTCAT
GCTGGAGTTCTTCGCCCACCCTAGGGGGAGGCTAACTGAAACACGGAAGGAGACAATACCGGAAGGAACC
CGCGCTATGACGGCAATAAAAAGACAGAATAAAACGCACGGTGTTGGGTCGTTTGTTCATAAACGCGGGG
TTCGGTCCCAGGGCTGGCACTCTGTCGATACCCCACCGAGACCCCATTGGGGCCAATACGCCCGCGTTTC
TTCCTTTTCCCCACCCCACCCCCCAAGTTCGGGTGAAGGCCCAGGGCTCGCAGCCAACGTCGGGGCGGCA
GGCCCTGCCATAGCCTCAGGTTACTCATATATACTTTAGATTGATTTAAAACTTCATTTTTAATTTAAAA
GGATCTAGGTGAAGATCCTTTTTGATAATCTCATGACCAAAATCCCTTAACGTGAGTTTTCGTTCCACTG
AGCGTCAGACCCCGTAGAAAAGATCAAAGGATCTTCTTGAGATCCTTTTTTTCTGCGCGTAATCTGCTGC
TTGCAAACAAAAAAACCACCGCTACCAGCGGTGGTTTGTTTGCCGGATCAAGAGCTACCAACTCTTTTTC
CGAAGGTAACTGGCTTCAGCAGAGCGCAGATACCAAATACTGTCCTTCTAGTGTAGCCGTAGTTAGGCCA
CCACTTCAAGAACTCTGTAGCACCGCCTACATACCTCGCTCTGCTAATCCTGTTACCAGTGGCTGCTGCC
AGTGGCGATAAGTCGTGTCTTACCGGGTTGGACTCAAGACGATAGTTACCGGATAAGGCGCAGCGGTCGG
GCTGAACGGGGGGTTCGTGCACACAGCCCAGCTTGGAGCGAACGACCTACACCGAACTGAGATACCTACA
GCGTGAGCTATGAGAAAGCGCCACGCTTCCCGAAGGGAGAAAGGCGGACAGGTATCCGGTAAGCGGCAGG
GTCGGAACAGGAGAGCGCACGAGGGAGCTTCCAGGGGGAAACGCCTGGTATCTTTATAGTCCTGTCGGGT
TTCGCCACCTCTGACTTGAGCGTCGATTTTTGTGATGCTCGTCAGGGGGGCGGAGCCTATGGAAAAACGC
CAGCAACGCGGCCTTTTTACGGTTCCTGGCCTTTTGCTGGCCTTTTGCTCACATGTTCTTTCCTGCGTTA
TCCCCTGATTCTGTGGATAACCGTATTACCGCCATGCAT
