LOCUS       Exported 996 bp ds-DNA linear SYN 07-JUN-2021
DEFINITION  expresses Arf1Q71L-EGFP in mammalian cells.
ACCESSION   .
VERSION     .
KEYWORDS    Arf1Q71L-EGFP
SOURCE      synthetic DNA construct
  ORGANISM  synthetic DNA construct
REFERENCE   1 (bases 1 to 996)
  AUTHORS   Moorhead AM, Jung JY, Smirnov A, Kaufer S, Scidmore MA
  TITLE     Multiple host proteins that function in
            phosphatidylinositol-4-phosphate metabolism are recruited to the
            chlamydial inclusion.
  JOURNAL   Infect Immun. 2010 May;78(5):1990-2007. doi: 10.1128/IAI.01340-09.
            Epub 2010 Mar 15.
  PUBMED    20231409
REFERENCE   2 (bases 1 to 996)
  AUTHORS   .
  TITLE     Direct Submission
  JOURNAL   Exported Jun 7, 2021 from SnapGene Server 1.1.58
            http://www.snapgene.com
FEATURES             Location/Qualifiers
     source          1..996
                     /organism="synthetic DNA construct"
                     /mol_type="other DNA"
     regulatory      656..665
                     /regulatory_class="other"
                     /note="vertebrate consensus sequence for strong initiation
                     of translation (Kozak, 1987)"
     primer_bind     complement(707..728)
                     /label=EGFP-N
                     /note="EGFP, reverse primer"
     primer_bind     complement(968..987)
                     /label=EXFP-R
                     /note="For distinguishing EGFP variants, reverse primer"
ORIGIN
        1 ctatataagc agagctggtt tagtgaaccg tcagatccgc tagcgctacc ggactcagat
       61 ctcgagctca agcttcgaat tcatggggaa catcttcgcc aacctcttca agggcctttt
      121 tggcaaaaaa gaaatgcgca tcctcatggt gggcctggat gctgcaggga agaccacgat
      181 cctctacaag cttaagctgg gtgagatcgt gaccaccatt cccaccatag gcttcaacgt
      241 ggaaaccgtg gagtacaaga acatcagctt cactgtgtgg gacgtgggtg gcctggacaa
      301 gatccggccc ctgtggcgcc actacttcca gaacacacaa ggcctgatct tcgtggtgga
      361 cagcaatgac agagagcgtg tgaacgaggc ccgtgaggag ctcatgagga tgctggccga
      421 ggacgagctc cgggatgctg tcctcctggt gttcgccaac aagcaggacc tccccaacgc
      481 catgaatgcg gccgagatca cagacaagct ggggctgcac tcactacgcc acaggaactg
      541 gtacattcag gccacctgcg ccaccagcgg cgacgggctc tatgaaggac tggactggct
      601 gtccaatcag ctccggaacc agaaggtcga cggtaccgcg ggcccgggat ccatcgccac
      661 catggtgagc aagggcgagg agctgttcac cggggtggtg cccatcctgg tcgagctgga
      721 cggcgacgta aacggccaca agttcagcgt gtccggcgag ggcgagggcg atgccaccta
      781 cggcaagctg accctgaagt tcatctgcac caccggcaag ctgcccgtgc cctggcccac
      841 cctcgtgacc accctgacct acggcgtgca gtgcttcagc cgctaccccg accacatgaa
      901 gcagcacgac ttcttcaagt ccgccatgcc cgaaggctac gtccaggagc gcaccatctt
      961 cttcaaggac gacggcaact acaagacccg cgccga
//
